>Addgene plasmid #158448 | pLEX307-ACE2-puro | addgene full sequence | sequence record 308163 | Addgene NGS Result
CTCGAGGCCTGCAGGTGCAAAGATGGATAAAGTTTTAAACAGAGAGGAATCTTTGCAGCTAATGGACCTT
CTAGGTCTTGAAAGGAGTGGGAATTGGCTCCGGTGCCCGTCAGTGGGCAGAGCGCACATCGCCCACAGTC
CCCGAGAAGTTGGGGGGAGGGGTCGGCAATTGAACCGGTGCCTAGAGAAGGTGGCGCGGGGTAAACTGGG
AAAGTGATGTCGTGTACTGGCTCCGCCTTTTTCCCGAGGGTGGGGGAGAACCGTATATAAGTGCAGTAGT
CGCCGTGAACGTTCTTTTTCGCAACGGGTTTGCCGCCAGAACACAGGTAAGTGCCGTGTGTGGTTCCCGC
GGGCCTGGCCTCTTTACGGGTTATGGCCCTTGCGTGCCTTGAATTACTTCCACCTGGCTGCAGTACGTGA
TTCTTGATCCCGAGCTTCGGGTTGGAAGTGGGTGGGAGAGTTCGAGGCCTTGCGCTTAAGGAGCCCCTTC
GCCTCGTGCTTGAGTTGAGGCCTGGCCTGGGCGCTGGGGCCGCCGCGTGCGAATCTGGTGGCACCTTCGC
GCCTGTCTCGCTGCTTTCGATAAGTCTCTAGCCATTTAAAATTTTTGATGACCTGCTGCGACGCTTTTTT
TCTGGCAAGATAGTCTTGTAAATGCGGGCCAAGATCTGCACACTGGTATTTCGGTTTTTGGGGCCGCGGG
CGGCGACGGGGCCCGTGCGTCCCAGCGCACATGTTCGGCGAGGCGGGGCCTGCGAGCGCGGCCACCGAGA
ATCGGACGGGGGTAGTCTCAAGCTGGCCGGCCTGCTCTGGTGCCTGGCCTCGCGCCGCCGTGTATCGCCC
CGCCCTGGGCGGCAAGGCTGGCCCGGTCGGCACCAGTTGCGTGAGCGGAAAGATGGCCGCTTCCCGGCCC
TGCTGCAGGGAGCTCAAAATGGAGGACGCGGCGCTCGGGAGAGCGGGCGGGTGAGTCACCCACACAAAGG
AAAAGGGCCTTTCCGTCCTCAGCCGTCGCTTCATGTGACTCCACGGAGTACCGGGCGCCGTCCAGGCACC
TCGATTAGTTCTCGAGCTTTTGGAGTACGTCGTCTTTAGGTTGGGGGGAGGGGTTTTATGCGATGGAGTT
TCCCCACACTGAGTGGGTGGAGACTGAAGTTAGGCCAGCTTGGCACTTGATGTAATTCTCCTTGGAATTT
GCCCTTTTTGAGTTTGGATCTTGGTTCATTCTCAAGCCTCAGACAGTGGTTCAAAGTTTTTTTCTTCCAT
TTCAGGTGTCGTGAGGCTAGCATCGATTGATCAACAAGTTTGTACAAAAAAGCAGGCTACAAAATGTCAA
GCTCTTCCTGGCTCCTTCTCAGCCTTGTTGCTGTAACTGCTGCTCAGTCCACCATTGAGGAACAGGCCAA
GACATTTTTGGACAAGTTTAACCACGAAGCCGAAGACCTGTTCTATCAAAGTTCACTTGCTTCTTGGAAT
TATAACACCAATATTACTGAAGAGAATGTCCAAAACATGAATAATGCTGGGGACAAATGGTCTGCCTTTT
TAAAGGAACAGTCCACACTTGCCCAAATGTATCCACTACAAGAAATTCAGAATCTCACAGTCAAGCTTCA
GCTGCAGGCTCTTCAGCAAAATGGGTCTTCAGTGCTCTCAGAAGACAAGAGCAAACGGTTGAACACAATT
CTAAATACAATGAGCACCATCTACAGTACTGGAAAAGTTTGTAACCCAGATAATCCACAAGAATGCTTAT
TACTTGAACCAGGTTTGAATGAAATAATGGCAAACAGTTTAGACTACAATGAGAGGCTCTGGGCTTGGGA
AAGCTGGAGATCTGAGGTCGGCAAGCAGCTGAGGCCATTATATGAAGAGTATGTGGTCTTGAAAAATGAG
ATGGCAAGAGCAAATCATTATGAGGACTATGGGGATTATTGGAGAGGAGACTATGAAGTAAATGGGGTAG
ATGGCTATGACTACAGCCGCGGCCAGTTGATTGAAGATGTGGAACATACCTTTGAAGAGATTAAACCATT
ATATGAACATCTTCATGCCTATGTGAGGGCAAAGTTGATGAATGCCTATCCTTCCTATATCAGTCCAATT
GGATGCCTCCCTGCTCATTTGCTTGGTGATATGTGGGGTAGATTTTGGACAAATCTGTACTCTTTGACAG
TTCCCTTTGGACAGAAACCAAACATAGATGTTACTGATGCAATGGTGGACCAGGCCTGGGATGCACAGAG
AATATTCAAGGAGGCCGAGAAGTTCTTTGTATCTGTTGGTCTTCCTAATATGACTCAAGGATTCTGGGAA
AATTCCATGCTAACGGACCCAGGAAATGTTCAGAAAGCAGTCTGCCATCCCACAGCTTGGGACCTGGGGA
AGGGCGACTTCAGGATCCTTATGTGCACAAAGGTGACAATGGACGACTTCCTGACAGCTCATCATGAGAT
GGGGCATATCCAGTATGATATGGCATATGCTGCACAACCTTTTCTGCTAAGAAATGGAGCTAATGAAGGA
TTCCATGAAGCTGTTGGGGAAATCATGTCACTTTCTGCAGCCACACCTAAGCATTTAAAATCCATTGGTC
TTCTGTCACCCGATTTTCAAGAAGACAATGAAACAGAAATAAACTTCCTGCTCAAACAAGCACTCACGAT
TGTTGGGACTCTGCCATTTACTTACATGTTAGAGAAGTGGAGGTGGATGGTCTTTAAAGGGGAAATTCCC
AAAGACCAGTGGATGAAAAAGTGGTGGGAGATGAAGCGAGAGATAGTTGGGGTGGTGGAACCTGTGCCCC
ATGATGAAACATACTGTGACCCCGCATCTCTGTTCCATGTTTCTAATGATTACTCATTCATTCGATATTA
CACAAGGACCCTTTACCAATTCCAGTTTCAAGAAGCACTTTGTCAAGCAGCTAAACATGAAGGCCCTCTG
CACAAATGTGACATCTCAAACTCTACAGAAGCTGGACAGAAACTGTTCAATATGCTGAGGCTTGGAAAAT
CAGAACCCTGGACCCTAGCATTGGAAAATGTTGTAGGAGCAAAGAACATGAATGTAAGGCCACTGCTCAA
CTACTTTGAGCCCTTATTTACCTGGCTGAAAGACCAGAACAAGAATTCTTTTGTGGGATGGAGTACCGAC
TGGAGTCCATATGCAGACCAAAGCATCAAAGTGAGGATAAGCCTAAAATCAGCTCTTGGAGATAAAGCAT
ATGAATGGAACGACAATGAAATGTACCTGTTCCGATCATCTGTTGCATATGCTATGAGGCAGTACTTTTT
AAAAGTAAAAAATCAGATGATTCTTTTTGGGGAGGAGGATGTGCGAGTGGCTAATTTGAAACCAAGAATC
TCCTTTAATTTCTTTGTCACTGCACCTAAAAATGTGTCTGATATCATTCCTAGAACTGAAGTTGAAAAGG
CCATCAGGATGTCCCGGAGCCGTATCAATGATGCTTTCCGTCTGAATGACAACAGCCTAGAGTTTCTGGG
GATACAGCCAACACTTGGACCTCCTAACCAGCCCCCTGTTTCCATATGGCTGATTGTTTTTGGAGTTGTG
ATGGGAGTGATAGTGGTTGGCATTGTCATCCTGATCTTCACTGGGATCAGAGATCGGAAGAAGAAAAATA
AAGCAAGAAGTGGAGAAAATCCTTATGCCTCCATCGATATTAGCAAAGGAGAAAATAATCCAGGATTCCA
AAACACTGATGATGTTCAGACCTCCTTTTAGAACCCAGCTTTCTTGTACAAAGTGGTTGATATCGGTAAG
CCTATCCCTAACCCTCTCCTCGGTCTCGATTCTACGTAGTAATGAACTAGTACCGGTTAAGTCGACAATC
AACGCGTTAAGTCGACAATCAACCTCTGGATTACAAAATTTGTGAAAGATTGACTGGTATTCTTAACTAT
GTTGCTCCTTTTACGCTATGTGGATACGCTGCTTTAATGCCTTTGTATCATGCTATTGCTTCCCGTATGG
CTTTCATTTTCTCCTCCTTGTATAAATCCTGGTTGCTGTCTCTTTATGAGGAGTTGTGGCCCGTTGTCAG
GCAACGTGGCGTGGTGTGCACTGTGTTTGCTGACGCAACCCCCACTGGTTGGGGCATTGCCACCACCTGT
CAGCTCCTTTCCGGGACTTTCGCTTTCCCCCTCCCTATTGCCACGGCGGAACTCATCGCCGCCTGCCTTG
CCCGCTGCTGGACAGGGGCTCGGCTGTTGGGCACTGACAATTCCGTGGTGTTGTCGGGGAAATCATCGTC
CTTTCCTTGGCTGCTCGCCTGTGTTGCCACCTGGATTCTGCGCGGGACGTCCTTCTGCTACGTCCCTTCG
GCCCTCAATCCAGCGGACCTTCCTTCCCGCGGCCTGCTGCCGGCTCTGCGGCCTCTTCCGCGTCTTCGCC
TTCGCCCTCAGACGAGTCGGATCTCCCTTTGGGCCGCCTCCCCGCGTCGACTTTAAGACCAATGACTTAC
AAGGCAGCTGTAGATCTTAGCCACTTTTTAAAAGAAAAGGGGGGACTGGAAGGGCTAATTCACTCCCAAC
GAAGACAAGATCTGCTTTTTGCTTGTACTGGGTCTCTCTGGTTAGACCAGATCTGAGCCTGGGAGCTCTC
TGGCTAACTAGGGAACCCACTGCTTAAGCCTCAATAAAGCTTGCCTTGAGTGCTTCAAGTAGTGTGTGCC
CGTCTGTTGTGTGACTCTGGTAACTAGAGATCCCTCAGACCCTTTTAGTCAGTGTGGAAAATCTCTAGCA
GTACGTATAGTAGTTCATGTCATCTTATTATTCAGTATTTATAACTTGCAAAGAAATGAATATCAGAGAG
TGAGAGGAACTTGTTTATTGCAGCTTATAATGGTTACAAATAAAGCAATAGCATCACAAATTTCACAAAT
AAAGCATTTTTTTCACTGCATTCTAGTTGTGGTTTGTCCAAACTCATCAATGTATCTTATCATGTCTGGC
TCTAGCTATCCCGCCCCTAACTCCGCCCATCCCGCCCCTAACTCCGCCCAGTTCCGCCCATTCTCCGCCC
CATGGCTGACTAATTTTTTTTATTTATGCAGAGGCCGAGGCCGCCTCGGCCTCTGAGCTATTCCAGAAGT
AGTGAGGAGGCTTTTTTGGAGGCCTAGGGACGTACCCAATTCGCCCTATAGTGAGTCGTATTACGCGCGC
TCACTGGCCGTCGTTTTACAACGTCGTGACTGGGAAAACCCTGGCGTTACCCAACTTAATCGCCTTGCAG
CACATCCCCCTTTCGCCAGCTGGCGTAATAGCGAAGAGGCCCGCACCGATCGCCCTTCCCAACAGTTGCG
CAGCCTGAATGGCGAATGGG
[124 nt withheld, positions 5341-5464]
C
[91 nt withheld, positions 5466-5556]
A
[49 nt withheld, positions 5558-5606]
CCTTTGACGTTGGAGTCCACGTTCTTT
[37 nt withheld, positions 5634-5670]
ACCCTATCTCGGTCTATTCTTTTGATTTATAAGGGATTTTGCCGATTTCGGCCTATTGGTTAAAAAATGA
GCTGATTTAACAAAAATTTAACGCGAATTTTAACAAAATATTAACGCTTACAATTTAGGTGGCACTTTTC
GGGGAAATGTGCGCGGAACCCCTATTTGTTTATTTTTCTAAATACATTCAAATATGTATCCGCTCATGAG
ACAATAACCCTGATAAATGCTTCAATAATATTGAAAAAGGAAGAGTATGAGTATTCAACATTTCCGTGTC
GCCCTTATTCCCTTTTTTGCGGCATTTTGCCTTCCTGTTTTTGCTCACCCAGAAACGCTGGTGAAAGTAA
AAGATGCTGAAGATCAGTTGGGTGCACGAGTGGGTTACATCGAACTGGATCTCAACAGCGGTAAGATCCT
TGAGAGTTTTCGCCCCGAAGAACGTTTTCCAATGATGAGCACTTTTAAAGTTCTGCTATGTGGCGCGGTA
TTATCCCGTATTGACGCCGGGCAAGAGCAACTCGGTCGCCGCATACACTATTCTCAGAATGACTTGGTTG
AGTACTCACCAGTCACAGAAAAGCATCTTACGGATGGCATGACAGTAAGAGAATTATGCAGTGCTGCCAT
AACCATGAGTGATAACACTGCGGCCAACTTACTTCTGACAACGATCGGAGGACCGAAGGAGCTAACCGCT
TTTTTGCACAACATGGGGGATCATGTAACTCGCCTTGATCGTTGGGAACCGGAGCTGAATGAAGCCATAC
CAAACGACGAGCGTGACACCACGATGCCTGTAGCAATGGCAACAACGTTGCGCAAACTATTAACTGGCGA
ACTACTTACTCTAGCTTCCCGGCAACAATTAATAGACTGGATGGAGGCGGATAAAGTTGCAGGACCACTT
CTGCGCTCGGCCCTTCCGGCTGGCTGGTTTATTGCTGATAAATCTGGAGCCGGTGAGCGTGGGTCTCGCG
GTATCATTGCAGCACTGGGGCCAGATGGTAAGCCCTCCCGTATCGTAGTTATCTACACGACGGGGAGTCA
GGCAACTATGGATGAACGAAATAGACAGATCGCTGAGATAGGTGCCTCACTGATTAAGCATTGGTAACTG
TCAGACCAAGTTTACTCATATATACTTTAGATTGATTTAAAACTTCATTTTTAATTTAAAAGGATCTAGG
TGAAGATCCTTTTTGATAATCTCATGACCAAAATCCCTTAACGTGAGTTTTCGTTCCACTGAGCGTCAGA
CCCCGTAGAAAAGATCAAAGGATCTTCTTGAGATCCTTTTTTTCTGCGCGTAATCTGCTGCTTGCAAACA
AAAAAACCACCGCTACCAGCGGTGGTTTGTTTGCCGGATCAAGAGCTACCAACTCTTTTTCCGAAGGTAA
CTGGCTTCAGCAGAGCGCAGATACCAAATACTGTTCTTCTAGTGTAGCCGTAGTTAGGCCACCACTTCAA
GAACTCTGTAGCACCGCCTACATACCTCGCTCTGCTAATCCTGTTACCAGTGGCTGCTGCCAGTGGCGAT
AAGTCGTGTCTTACCGGGTTGGACTCAAGACGATAGTTACCGGATAAGGCGCAGCGGTCGGGCTGAACGG
GGGGTTCGTGCACACAGCCCAGCTTGGAGCGAACGACCTACACCGAACTGAGATACCTACAGCGTGAGCT
ATGAGAAAGCGCCACGCTTCCCGAAGGGAGAAAGGCGGACAGGTATCCGGTAAGCGGCAGGGTCGGAACA
GGAGAGCGCACGAGGGAGCTTCCAGGGGGAAACGCCTGGTATCTTTATAGTCCTGTCGGGTTTCGCCACC
TCTGACTTGAGCGTCGATTTTTGTGATGCTCGTCAGGGGGGCGGAGCCTATGGAAAAACGCCAGCAACGC
GGCCTTTTTACGGTTCCTGGCCTTTTGCTGGCCTTTTGCTCACATGTTCTTTCCTGCGTTATCCCCTGAT
TCTGTGGATAACCGTATTACCGCCTTTGAGTGAGCTGATACCGCTCGCCGCAGCCGAACGACCGAGCGCA
GCGAGTCAGTGAGCGAGGAAGCGGAAGAGCGCCCAATACGCAAACCGCCTCTCCCCGCGCGTTGGCCGAT
TCATTAATGCAGCTGGCACGACAGGTTTCCCGACTGGAAAGCGGGCAGTGAGCGCAACGCAATTAATGTG
AGTTAGCTCACTCATTAGGCACCCCAGGCTTTACACTTTATGCTTCCGGCTCGTATGTTGTGTGGAATTG
TGAGCGGATAACAATTTCACACAGGAAACAGCTATGACCATGATTACGCCAAGCGCGCAATTAACCCTCA
CTAAAGGGAACAAAAGCTGGAGCTGCAAGCTTAATGTAGTCTTATGCAATACTCTTGTAGTCTTGCAACA
TGGTAACGATGAGTTAGCAACATGCCTTACAAGGAGAGAAAAAGCACCGTGCATGCCGATTGGTGGAAGT
AAGGTGGTACGATCGTGCCTTATTAGGAAGGCAACAGACGGGTCTGACATGGATTGGACGAACCACTGAA
TTGCCGCATTGCAGAGATATTGTATTTAAGTGCCTAGCTCGATACATAAACGGGTCTCTCTGGTTAGACC
AGATCTGAGCCTGGGAGCTCTCTGGCTAACTAGGGAACCCACTGCTTAAGCCTCAATAAAGCTTGCCTTG
AGTGCTTCAAGTAGTGTGTGCCCGTCTGTTGTGTGACTCTGGTAACTAGAGATCCCTCAGACCCTTTTAG
TCAGTGTGGAAAATCTCTAGCAGTGGCGCCCGAACAGGGACTTGAAAGCGAAAGGGAAACCAGAGGAGCT
CTCTCGACGCAGGACTCGGCTTGCTGAAGCGCGCACGGCAAGAGGCGAGGGGCGGCGACTGGTGAGTACG
CCAAAAATTTTGACTAGCGGAGGCTAGAAGGAGAGAGATGGGTGCGAGAGCGTCAGTATTAAGCGGGGGA
GAATTAGATCGCGATGGGAAAAAATTCGGTTAAGGCCAGGGGGAAAGAAAAAATATAAATTAAAACATAT
AGTATGGGCAAGCAGGGAGCTAGAACGATTCGCAGTTAATCCTGGCCTGTTAGAAACATCAGAAGGCTGT
AGACAAATACTGGGACAGCTACAACCATCCCTTCAGACAGGATCAGAAGAACTTAGATCATTATATAATA
CAGTAGCAACCCTCTATTGTGTGCATCAAAGGATAGAGATAAAAGACACCAAGGAAGCTTTAGACAAGAT
AGAGGAAGAGCAAAACAAAAGTAAGACCACCGCACAGCAAGCGGCCGCTGATCTTCAGACCTGGAGGAGG
AGATATGAGGGACAATTGGAGAAGTGAATTATATAAATATAAAGTAGTAAAAATTGAACCATTAGGAGTA
GCACCCACCAAGGCAAAGAGAAGAGTGGTGCAGAGAGAAAAAAGAGCAGTGGGAATAGGAGCTTTGTTCC
TTGGGTTCTTGGGAGCAGCAGGAAGCACTATGGGCGCAGCGTCAATGACGCTGACGGTACAGGCCAGACA
ATTATTGTCTGGTATAGTGCAGCAGCAGAACAATTTGCTGAGGGCTATTGAGGCGCAACAGCATCTGTTG
CAACTCACAGTCTGGGGCATCAAGCAGCTCCAGGCAAGAATCCTGGCTGTGGAAAGATACCTAAAGGATC
AACAGCTCCTGGGGATTTGGGGTTGCTCTGGAAAACTCATTTGCACCACTGCTGTGCCTTGGAATGCTAG
TTGGAGTAATAAATCTCTGGAACAGATTTGGAATCACACGACCTGGATGGAGTGGGACAGAGAAATTAAC
AATTACACAAGCTTAATACACTCCTTAATTGAAGAATCGCAAAACCAGCAAGAAAAGAATGAACAAGAAT
TATTGGAATTAGATAAATGGGCAAGTTTGTGGAATTGGTTTAACATAACAAATTGGCTGTGGTATATAAA
ATTATTCATAATGATAGTAGGAGGCTTGGTAGGTTTAAGAATAGTTTTTGCTGTACTTTCTATAGTGAAT
AGAGTTAGGCAGGGATATTCACCATTATCGTTTCAGACCCACCTCCCAACCCCGAGGGGACCCATGCATT
GCATCTCAATTAGTCAGCAACCAGGTGTGGAAAGTCCCCAGGCTCCCCAGCAGGCAGAAGTATGCAAAGC
ATGCGTCTCAATTAGTCAGCAACCATAGTCCCGCCCCTAACTCCGCCCATCCCGCCCCTAACTCCGCCCA
GTTCCGCCCATTCTCCGCCCCATGGCTGACTAATTTTTTTTATTTATGCAGAGGCCGAGGCCGCCTCGGC
CTCTGAGCTATTCCAGAAGTAGTGAGGAGGCTTTTTTGGAGGCCTAGGCTTTTGCAAAAAGCTTTCTAGA
GGTACCACCGGAGCTTACCATGACCGAGTACAAGCCCACGGTGCGCCTCGCCACCCGCGACGACGTCCCC
AGGGCCGTACGCACCCTCGCCGCCGCGTTCGCCGACTACCCCGCCACGCGCCACACCGTCGATCCGGACC
GCCACATCGAGCGGGTCACCGAGCTGCAAGAACTCTTCCTCACGCGCGTCGGGCTCGACATCGGCAAGGT
GTGGGTCGCGGACGACGGCGCCGCCGTGGCGGTCTGGACCACGCCGGAGAGCGTCGAAGCGGGGGCGGTG
TTCGCCGAGATCGGCCCGCGCATGGCCGAGTTGAGCGGTTCCCGGCTGGCCGCGCAGCAACAGATGGAAG
GCCTCCTGGCGCCGCACCGGCCCAAGGAGCCCGCGTGGTTCCTGGCCACCGTCGGCGTCTCGCCCGACCA
CCAGGGCAAGGGTCTGGGCAGCGCCGTCGTGCTCCCCGGAGTGGAGGCGGCCGAGCGCGCCGGGGTGCCC
GCCTTCCTGGAGACCTCCGCGCCCCGCAACCTCCCCTTCTACGAGCGGCTCGGCTTCACCGTCACCGCCG
ACGTCGAGGTGCCCGAAGGACCGCGCACCTGGTGCATGACCCGCAAGCCCGGTGCCAGTTAACGAATTCT
AGATCTTGAGACAAATGGCAGTATTCATCCACAATTTTAAAAGAAAAGGGGGGATTGGGGGGTACAGTGC
AGGGGAAAGAATAGTAGACATAATAGCAACAGACATACAAACTAAAGAATTACAAAAACAAATTACAAAA
ATTCAAAATTTTCGGGTTTATTACAGGGACAGCAGAGATCCACTTTGGCGCCGG
Features (pLannotate 1.2.2; 33 found; start..end, strand, type, name):
     23..89      +  CDS            small t antigen (fragment): SV40 (simian virus 40) small t antigen
     96..1274    +  promoter       EF-1α promoter: strong constitutive promoter for human elongation factor EF-1α
   1294..1318    +  protein_bind   attB1: mutant version of attB; recombination site for the Gateway® BP reaction BP Clonase™
   1324..3738    +  CDS            ACE2: ACE2_HUMAN - Experimental evidence at protein level: Swiss-Prot protein existence level 1. [Isoform 2]: (Microbial infection) Non-functional as a receptor for human coronavirus SARS-CoV-2. From Homo sapiens (Human).
   3743..3767    -  protein_bind   attB2: mutant version of attB; recombination site for the Gateway® BP reaction BP Clonase™
   3775..3816    +  CDS            V5 tag: epitope tag from simian virus 5
   3867..4455    +  misc_feature   WPRE: woodchuck hepatitis virus posttranscriptional regulatory element
   4506..4525    +  misc_feature   cPPT/CTS (fragment): central polypurine tract and central termination sequence of HIV-1
   4527..4760    +  LTR            3' LTR (ΔU3): self-inactivating 3' long terminal repeat (LTR) from HIV-1
   4838..4959    +  polyA_signal   SV40 poly(A) signal: SV40 polyadenylation signal
   4999..5134    +  rep_origin     SV40 ori: SV40 origin of replication
   5155..5173    -  promoter       T7 promoter: promoter for bacteriophage T7 RNA polymerase
   5181..5336    +  CDS            lacZα (fragment): LacZα fragment of β-galactosidase; lacZ fragment
   5341..5769    +  rep_origin     f1 ori (sequence partly withheld): f1 bacteriophage origin of replication; arrow indicates direction of (+) strand synthesis
   5822..5926    +  promoter       AmpR promoter: bla
   5927..6787    +  CDS            AmpR: β-lactamase; bla; confers resistance to ampicillin, carbenicillin, and related antibiotics
   6958..7546    +  rep_origin     ori: high-copy-number ColE1/pMB1/pBR322/pUC origin of replication
   7729..7821    +  CDS            lacI (fragment): lac repressor; lacI; The lac repressor binds to the lac operator to inhibit transcription in E. coli. This inhibition can be relieved by adding lactose or isopropyl-β-D-thiogalactopyranoside (IPTG).
   7834..7855    +  protein_bind   CAP binding site: CAP binding activates transcription in the presence of cAMP. E. coli catabolite activator protein
   7870..7900    +  promoter       lac promoter: promoter for the E. coli lac operon
   7904..7926    +  protein_bind   lac operator (fragment): The lac repressor binds to the lac operator to inhibit transcription in E. coli. This inhibition can be relieved by adding lactose or isopropyl-β-D-thiogalactopyranoside (IPTG). lac repressor encoded by lacI
   7969..7987    +  promoter       T3 promoter: promoter for bacteriophage T3 RNA polymerase
   8015..8241    +  promoter       RSV promoter: Rous sarcoma virus enhancer/promoter
   8242..8422    +  LTR            5' LTR (truncated): truncated 5' long terminal repeat (LTR) from HIV-1
   8469..8594    +  misc_feature   HIV-1 Ψ: packaging signal of human immunodeficiency virus type 1
   8578..8941    +  CDS            HIV-1 gag (fragment): gag protein from human immunodeficiency virus 1; gag
   9087..9320    +  misc_feature   RRE: The Rev response element (RRE) of HIV-1 allows for Rev-dependent mRNA export from the nucleus to the cytoplasm.
   9697..9723    +  CDS            Rev (fragment): human immunodeficiency virus 1 (HIV-1) Rev protein; rev; enhances nuclear export of unspliced and incompletely spliced viral mRNAs
   9730..9753    +  promoter       SV40 promoter (fragment): SV40 early promoter
   9754..9825    +  promoter       SV40 promoter (fragment): SV40 enhancer and early promoter
   9849..9984    +  rep_origin     SV40 ori: SV40 origin of replication
  10030..10626   +  CDS            PuroR (fragment): puromycin N-acetyltransferase; pac from Streptomyces; confers resistance to puromycin
  10675..10792   +  misc_feature   cPPT/CTS: central polypurine tract and central termination sequence of HIV-1
