[The description below was written by a language model from this plasmid's Addgene catalogue record and pLannotate feature annotations shown in this document.]
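Description:
pLEX307-ACE2-puro is a third-generation-style, self-inactivating HIV-1 lentiviral transfer plasmid built on the pLEX307 backbone for constitutive expression of human ACE2 in mammalian cells. In bacteria it is maintained by a high-copy ColE1/pUC-type origin and selected with ampicillin through the bla gene. An f1 origin and remnants of a lac/T7/T3 cloning region are also annotated in the backbone. The sequenced record is about 10.8 kb.

The viral genome is transcribed from an RSV promoter fused to a truncated 5' LTR, followed by the Ψ packaging signal with a partial gag sequence and the Rev response element. It ends in a ΔU3 3' LTR that inactivates LTR promoter activity after integration, with an SV40 polyadenylation signal downstream. Between the LTRs are two expression units. An SV40 early promoter drives puromycin N-acetyltransferase for selection of transduced cells, and it is followed by the central polypurine tract (cPPT/CTS). The human EF-1α promoter then drives the ACE2 coding sequence. ACE2 was introduced by Gateway cloning and is flanked by attB1 and attB2 sites. A V5 epitope tag lies just past attB2, but the record does not say whether it is read in frame with ACE2 or cut off by a stop codon. A WPRE downstream enhances transcript expression.

The plasmid is used to produce lentivirus for making stable, puromycin-selected cell lines that express ACE2, which is known as the SARS-CoV-2 entry receptor. The depositors caution that the pLEX307 backbone is prone to recombination, usually between the LTRs and occasionally between the Gateway sites, so plasmid integrity should be verified.
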