Addgene plasmid #158448: pLEX307-ACE2-puro
Purpose: Constitutive lentiviral expression of human ACE2.
Depositing lab: Alejandro Chavez & Sho Iketani. Depositing organization: Columbia University.
Backbone
  Vector backbone: pLEX307
  Vector type: Mammalian Expression, Lentiviral
  Selectable markers: Puromycin
Growth in bacteria
  Bacterial resistance: Ampicillin, 100 μg/mL
  Growth temperature: 30°C
  Growth strain: NEB Stable
  Copy number: High Copy
Gene/Insert
  Gene/Insert name: ACE2
  Species: H. sapiens (human)
  Entrez Gene: ACE2 (a.k.a. ACEH)
  Cloning method: Gateway Cloning
  Sequencing primers: 5′ EF1a-F; 3′ WPRE-R
Terms and licenses: Academic/Nonprofit Terms; Industry Terms: Not Available to Industry
Depositor comments: The authors have noticed that recombination within the pLEX307 backbone can occur. All users are advised to sequence the vectors and restriction digest them and run them on a gel to ensure they show the expected full length insert and plasmid size. In cases where recombination has occurred, it is typically between the viral LTR elements in the vector, although recombination between the gateway cloning sites has also been observed.
How to cite: pLEX307-ACE2-puro was a gift from Alejandro Chavez & Sho Iketani (Addgene plasmid # 158448 ; http://n2t.net/addgene:158448 ; RRID:Addgene_158448)
